>Addgene plasmid #47849 | pFAB806 | depositor full sequence | sequence record 68381 | Full Sequence
ATCAGATCATGATCCCCTGCGCCATCAGATCCTTGGCGGCAAGAAAGCCATCCAGTTTACTTTGCAGGGC
TTCCCAACCTTACCAGAGGGCGCCCCAGCTGGCAATTCCGACGTCTAGGGATAACAGGGTAATTACGGCC
CCAGAATTCAAAAGATCTTAAGTAAGTAAGAGTATACGTATATCGGCTAAAACGTATTAAGGCGCTTCGG
CGCCTTTTTTTATGGGGGTATTTTCATCCCAATCCACACGTCCAACGCACAGCAAACACCACGTCGACCC
TATCAGCTGCGTGCTTTCTATGAGTCGTTGCTGCATATCTCCCTATCAGTGATAGAGATTGACATCCCTA
TCAGTGATAGAGATACTGAGCACATCAGCAGGACGCACTGACCTTTGGAATTCATTAAAGAGGAGAAAGG
TACCATGGCGAGTAGCGAAGACGTTATCAAAGAGTTCATGCGTTTCAAAGTTCGTATGGAAGGTTCCGTT
AACGGTCACGAGTTCGAAATCGAAGGTGAAGGTGAAGGTCGTCCGTACGAAGGTACCCAGACCGCTAAAC
TGAAAGTTACCAAAGGTGGTCCGCTGCCGTTCGCTTGGGACATCCTGTCCCCGCAGTTCCAGTACGGTTC
CAAAGCTTACGTTAAACACCCGGCTGACATCCCGGACTACCTGAAACTGTCCTTCCCGGAAGGTTTCAAA
TGGGAACGTGTTATGAACTTCGAAGACGGTGGTGTTGTTACCGTTACCCAGGACTCCTCCCTGCAAGACG
GTGAGTTCATCTACAAAGTTAAACTGCGTGGTACCAACTTCCCGTCCGACGGTCCGGTTATGCAGAAAAA
AACCATGGGTTGGGAAGCTTCCACCGAACGTATGTACCCGGAAGACGGTGCTCTGAAAGGTGAAATCAAA
ATGCGTCTGAAACTGAAAGACGGTGGTCACTACGACGCTGAAGTTAAAACCACCTACATGGCTAAAAAAC
CGGTTCAGCTGCCGGGTGCTTACAAAACCGACATCAAACTGGACATCACCTCCCACAACGAAGACTACAC
CATCGTTGAACAGTACGAACGTGCTGAAGGTCGTCACTCCACCGGTGCTTAATAATCTGCTGAGTGATAG
ACTCAAGGTCGCTCCTAGCGAGTGGCCTTTATGATTATCACTTTACTTATGTGATATGACCATCTACATT
ACTGAGCTAATAACAGGCCTGCTGGTAATCGCAGGCCTTTTTATTTGGGGGAGAGGGAAGTCATGAAAAA
ACTAACGGCGGACTCACTATAGAGGGACAAACTCAAGGTCATTCGCAAGAGTGGCCTTTATGATTGACCT
TCTTCCGGTTAATCAATTCATTAAAGAGGAGAAAGGTACCATGAGCAAAGGAGAAGAACTTTTCACTGGA
GTTGTCCCAATTCTTGTTGAATTAGATGGTGATGTTAATGGGCACAAATTTTCTGTCCGTGGAGAGGGTG
AAGGTGATGCTACAAACGGAAAACTCACCCTTAAATTTATTTGCACTACTGGAAAACTACCTGTTCCGTG
GCCAACACTTGTCACTACTCTGACCTATGGTGTTCAATGCTTTTCCCGTTATCCGGATCACATGAAACGG
CATGACTTTTTCAAGAGTGCCATGCCCGAAGGTTATGTACAGGAACGCACTATATCTTTCAAAGATGACG
GGACCTACAAGACGCGTGCTGAAGTCAAGTTTGAAGGTGATACCCTTGTTAATCGTATCGAGTTAAAGGG
TATTGATTTTAAAGAAGATGGAAACATTCTTGGACACAAACTCGAGTACAACTTTAACTCACACAATGTA
TACATCACGGCAGACAAACAAAAGAATGGAATCAAAGCTAACTTCAAAATTCGCCACAACGTTGAAGATG
GTTCCGTTCAACTAGCAGACCATTATCAACAAAATACTCCAATTGGCGATGGCCCTGTCCTTTTACCAGA
CAACCATTACCTGTCGACACAATCTGTCCTTTCGAAAGATCCCAACGAAAAGCGTGACCACATGGTCCTT
CTTGAGTTTGTAACTGCTGCTGGGATTACACATGGCATGGATGAGCTCTACAAATAAGGATCGGTTGTCG
AGTAAGGATCTCCAGGCATCAAATAAAACGAAAGGCTCAGTCGAAAGACTGGGCCTTTCGTTTTATCTGT
TGTTTGTCGGTGAACGCTCTCTACTAGAGTCACACTGGCTCACCTTCGGGTGGGCCTTTCTGCGTTTATA
GGATCCTAACTCGAGCTGAAGCCAATAGGGATAACAGGGTAATCCTAGGGATATATTCCGCTTCCTCGCT
CACTGACTCGCTACGCTCGGTCGTTCGACTGCGGCGAGCGGAAATGGCTTACGAACGGGGCGGAGATTTC
CTGGAAGATGCCAGGAAGATACTTAACAGGGAAGTGAGAGGGCCGCGGCAAAGCCGTTTTTCCATAGGCT
CCGCCCCCCTGACAAGCATCACGAAATCTGACGCTCAAATCAGTGGTGGCGAAACCCGACAGGACTATAA
AGATACCAGGCGTTTCCCCCTGGCGGCTCCCTCGTGCGCTCTCCTGTTCCTGCCTTTCGGTTTACCGGTG
TCATTCCGCTGTTATGGCCGCGTTTGTCTCATTCCACGCCTGACACTCAGTTCCGGGTAGGCAGTTCGCT
CCAAGCTGGACTGTATGCACGAACCCCCCGTTCAGTCCGACCGCTGCGCCTTATCCGGTAACTATCGTCT
TGAGTCCAACCCGGAAAGACATGCAAAAGCACCACTGGCAGCAGCCACTGGTAATTGATTTAGAGGAGTT
AGTCTTGAAGTCATGCGCCGGTTAAGGCTAAACTGAAAGGACAAGTTTTGGTGACTGCGCTCCTCCAAGC
CAGTTACCTCGGTTCAAAGAGTTGGTAGCTCAGAGAACCTTCGAAAAACCGCCCTGCAAGGCGGTTTTTT
CGTTTTCAGAGCAAGAGATTACGCGCAGACCAAAACGATCTCAAGAAGATCATCTTATTAATCAGATAAA
ATATTTCTAGATTTCAGTGCAATTTATCTCTTCAAATGTAGCACCTGAAGTCAGCCCCATACGATATAAG
TTGTTACTAGTGCTTGGATTCTCACCAATAAAAAACGCCCGGCGGCAACCGAGCGTTCTGAACAAATCCA
GATGGAGTTCTGAGGTCATTACTGGATCTATCAACAGGAGTCCAAGCGAGCTCTCGAACCCCAGAGTCCC
GCTCAGAAGAACTCGTCAAGAAGGCGATAGAAGGCGATGCGCTGCGAATCGGGAGCGGCGATACCGTAAA
GCACGAGGAAGCGGTCAGCCCATTCGCCGCCAAGCTCTTCAGCAATATCACGGGTAGCCAACGCTATGTC
CTGATAGCGGTCCGCCACACCCAGCCGGCCACAGTCGATGAATCCAGAAAAGCGGCCATTTTCCACCATG
ATATTCGGCAAGCAGGCATCGCCATGGGTCACGACGAGATCCTCGCCGTCGGGCATGCGCGCCTTGAGCC
TGGCGAACAGTTCGGCTGGCGCGAGCCCCTGATGCTCTTCGTCCAGATCATCCTGATCGACAAGACCGGC
TTCCATCCGAGTACGTGCTCGCTCGATGCGATGTTTCGCTTGGTGGTCGAATGGGCAGGTAGCCGGATCA
AGCGTATGCAGCCGCCGCATTGCATCAGCCATGATGGATACTTTCTCGGCAGGAGCAAGGTGAGATGACA
GGAGATCCTGCCCCGGCACTTCGCCCAATAGCAGCCAGTCCCTTCCCGCTTCAGTGACAACGTCGAGCAC
AGCTGCGCAAGGAACGCCCGTCGTGGCCAGCCACGATAGCCGCGCTGCCTCGTCCTGCAGTTCATTCAGG
GCACCGGACAGGTCGGTCTTGACAAAAAGAACCGGGCGCCCCTGCGCTGACAGCCGGAACACGGCGGCAT
CAGAGCAGCCGATTGTCTGTTGTGCCCAGTCATAGCCGAATAGCCTCTCCACCCAAGCGGCCGGAGAACC
TGCGTGCAATCCATCTTGTTCAATCATGCGAAACGATCCTCATCCTGTCTCTTG
Features (pLannotate 1.2.2; 10 found; start..end, strand, type, name):
      5..109     -  CDS            tnpA (fragment): TN5P_ECOLX - Also known as tnp. Experimental evidence at protein level: Swiss-Prot protein existence level 1. Mediates transposition of transposon Tn5 by a 'cut and paste' mechanism. First, the monomeric transposase binds the 19 bp inverted DNA repeats flanking the transposon. Then, dimerization of the DNA- bound transposase creates a synaptic DNA complex. After nicking of the first DNA strand, excision of the transposon proceeds through a series of intermediates. The transposase then mediates the insertion of the transposon at a new site by strand transfer. The activity of the wild- type tran
    320..393     +  promoter       PLtetO-1 promoter: modified phage lambda PL promoter with tet operator sites (Lutz and Bujard, 1997)
    425..1102    +  CDS            mRFP1: monomeric derivative of DsRed (Campbell et al., 2002)
   1371..2084    +  CDS            Superfolder GFP: Superfolder GFP is a basic (constitutively fluorescent) green fluorescent protein published in 2005, derived from Aequorea victoria. It is reported to be a very rapidly-maturing weak dimer.
   2120..2191    +  terminator     rrnB T1 terminator: transcription terminator T1 from the E. coli rrnB gene
   2207..2234    +  terminator     T7Te terminator: phage T7 early transcription terminator
   2296..2351    -  rep_origin     RSF ori (fragment): Plasmids containing the RSF 1030 origin of replication can be propagated in E. coli cells that contain additional plasmids with compatible origins.
   2439..2984    -  rep_origin     p15A ori: Plasmids containing the medium-copy-number p15A origin of replication can be propagated in E. coli cells that contain a second plasmid with the ColE1 origin.
   3098..3192    -  terminator     lambda t0 terminator: transcription terminator from phage lambda
   3226..4017    -  CDS            neo: KKA2_KLEPN - Also known as kan, nptII. Experimental evidence at protein level: Swiss-Prot protein existence level 1. Resistance to kanamycin, neomycin, paromomycin, ribostamycin, butirosin and gentamicin B. From Klebsiella pneumoniae.
