[The description below was written by a language model from this plasmid's Addgene catalogue record and pLannotate feature annotations shown in this document.]
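Description:
pFAB806 is a bacterial reporter plasmid from the BIOFAB synthetic-biology collection, built on the pFAB766 backbone and designed to measure how efficiently the phage lambda tR2 terminator stops transcription in E. coli. The full annotated sequence is about 4 kb. It replicates from a p15A origin, which is compatible with ColE1-type plasmids. That origin is usually regarded as medium copy, although the catalogue entry lists the plasmid as high copy. Selection is by kanamycin through the neo (nptII) gene, which is followed by a lambda t0 terminator. A short RSF origin fragment and a small Tn5 transposase fragment next to neo are also annotated and look like remnants of the backbone's source sequences rather than functional parts.

The measurement cassette is a two-colour operon. A tet-operator-modified lambda PL promoter (recorded as pLTetO4 by the depositor, annotated as PLtetO-1 type) drives mRFP1, followed downstream by superfolder GFP, with rrnB T1 and T7Te terminators closing the unit. The tR2 terminator was cloned through BsaI sites, which were destroyed in the process, into the gap between the two reporter genes. It is not itself picked up in the feature table. Transcripts that stop at the test terminator encode only RFP, while read-through transcripts also encode GFP, so the green signal relative to red reports termination strength. RNase III cleavage sites flank the terminator, presumably to separate the two coding regions on the transcript so that each reporter's expression is less affected by the intervening sequence. The depositor reports 91% termination efficiency and notes that the terminator can be PCR-amplified with or without the RNase III sites for reuse as a characterised part.
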