Addgene plasmid #47849: pFAB806
Purpose: BIOFAB reporter plasmid for measuring lambda tR2 termination efficiency
Depositing lab: Drew Endy. Depositing organization: Stanford University. Publication: Precise and reliable gene expression via standard transcription and translation initiation elements. Mutalik VK, Guimaraes JC, Cambray G, Lam C, Christoffersen MJ, Mai QA, Tran AB, Paull M, Keasling JD, Arkin AP, Endy D. Nat Methods. 2013 Apr;10(4):354-60. doi: 10.1038/nmeth.2404. Epub 2013 Mar 10. PubMed 23474465.
Backbone
  Vector backbone: pFAB766
  Backbone size w/o insert (bp): 3967
  Vector type: Bacterial Expression, Synthetic Biology
Growth in bacteria
  Bacterial resistance: Kanamycin, 50 μg/mL
  Growth temperature: 37°C
  Growth strain: DH10B
  Copy number: High Copy
Gene/Insert
  Gene/Insert name: lambda tR2 terminator
  Species: Synthetic
  Promoter: pLTetO4
  Cloning method: Restriction Enzyme; 5′ cloning site BsaI (destroyed during cloning); 3′ cloning site BsaI (destroyed during cloning)
  Sequencing primers: 5′ Neo-R; 3′ p15A-R
Terms and licenses: Academic/Nonprofit Terms; Industry Terms: Not Available to Industry
Depositor comments: Terminator efficiency measured at 91%. Terminator inserted between RFP and GFP and flanked by Rnase III sites. RNase sites have sequences GTGATAGACTCAAGGTCGCTCCTAGCGAGTGGCCTTTATGATTATCAC and AGAGGGACAAACTCAAGGTCATTCGCAAGAGTGGCCTTTATGATTGACCTTCT, respectively. Terminator can be amplified by PCR with or without these sites, as desired.
How to cite: pFAB806 was a gift from Drew Endy (Addgene plasmid # 47849 ; http://n2t.net/addgene:47849 ; RRID:Addgene_47849)
