>Addgene plasmid #47849 | pFAB806 | addgene partial sequence | sequence record 69815 | Neo-R 5'-GCCCAGTCATAGCCGAATAG-3'
TGCGTGCAATCCATCTTGTTCAATCATGCGAAACGATCCTCATCCTGTCTCTTGATCAGATCATGATCCC
CTGCGCCATCAGATCCTTGGCGGCAAGAAAGCCATCCAGTTTACTTTGCAGGGCTTCCCAACCTTACCAG
AGGGCGCCCCAGCTGGCAATTCCGACGTCTAGGGATAACAGGGTAATTACGGCCCCAGAATTCAAAAGAT
CTTAAGTAAGTAAGAGTATACGTATATCGGCTAAAACGTATTAAGGCGCTTCGGCGCCTTTTTTTATGGG
GGTATTTTCATCCCAATCCACACGTCCAACGCACAGCAAACACCACGTCGACCCTATCAGCTGCGTGCTT
TCTATGAGTCGTTGCTGCATATCTCCCTATCAGTGATAGAGATTGACATCCCTATCAGTGATAGAGATAC
TGAGCACATCAGCAGGACGCACTGACCTTTGGAATTCATTAAAGAGGAGAAAGGTACCATGGCGAGTAGC
GAAGACGTTATCAAAGAGTTCATGCGTTTCAAAGTTCGTATGGAAGGTTCCGTTAACGGTCACGAGTTCG
AAATCGAAGGTGAAGGTGAAGGTCGTCCGTACGAAGGTACCCAGACCGCTAAACTGAAAGTTACCAAAGG
TGGTCCGCTGCCGTTCGCTTGGGACATCCTGTCCCCGCAGTTCCAGTACGGTTCCAAAGCTTACGTTAAA
CACCCGGCTGACATCCCGGACTACCTGAAACTGTCCTTCCCGGAAGGTTTCAAATGGGAACGTGTTATGA
ACTTCGAAGACGGTGGTGTTGTTACCGTTACCCAGGACTCCTCCCTGCAAGACGGTGAGTTCATCTACAA
AGTTAAACTGCGTGGTACCAACTTCCCGTCCGACGGTCCGGTTATGCAGAAAAAAACCATGGGTTGGGAA
GCTTCCACCGAACGTATGTACCCGGAAGACGGTGCTCTGAAAGGTGAAATCAAAATGCGTCTGAAACTGA
AAGACGG
