>Addgene plasmid #47849 | pFAB806 | addgene partial sequence | sequence record 69817 | GFP_R
CTTCTCCTTTGCTCATGGTACCTTTCTCCTCTTTAATGAATTGATTAACCGGAAGAAGGTCAATCATAAA
GGCCACTCTTGCGAATGACCTTGAGTTTGTCCCTCTATAGTGAGTCCGCCGTTAGTTTTTTCATGACTTC
CCTCTCCCCCAAATAAAAAGGCCTGCGATTACCAGCAGGCCTGTTATTAGCTCAGTAATGTAGATGGTCA
TATCACATAAGTAAAGTGATAATCATAAAGGCCACTCGCTAGGAGCGACCTTGAGTCTATCACTCAGCAG
ATTATTAAGCACCGGTGGAGTGACGACCTTCAGCACGTTCGTACTGTTCAACGATGGTGTAGTCTTCGTT
GTGGGAGGTGATGTCCAGTTTGATGTCGGTTTTGTAAGCACCCGGCAGCTGAACCGGTTTTTTAGCCATG
TAGGTGGTTTTAACTTCAGCGTCGTAGTGACCACCGTCTTTCAGTTTCAGACGCATTTTGATTTCACCTT
TCAGAGCACCGTCTTCCGGGTACATACGTTCGGTGGAAGCTTCCCAACCCATGGTTTTTTTCTGCATAAC
CGGACCGTCGGACGGGAAGTTGGTACCACGCAGTTTAACTTTGTAGATGAACTCACCGTCTTGCAGGGAG
GAGTCCTGGGTAACGGTAACAACACCACCGTCTTCGAAGTTCATAACACGTTCCCATTTGAAACCTTCCG
GGAAGGACAGTTTCAGGTAGTCCGGGATGTCAGCCGGGTGTTTAACGTAAGCTTTGGAACCGTACTGGAA
CTGCGGGGACAGGATGTCCCAAGCGAACGGCAGCGGACCACCTTTGGTAACTTTCAGTTTAGCGGTCTGG
GTACCTTCGTACGGACGACCTTCACCTTCACCTTCGATTTCGAACTCGTGACCGTTAACGGAACCTTCCA
TACGAACTTTGAAACGCATGAACTCTTTGATAACGTCTTCGCTACTCGCCATGGTACCTTTCTCCTCTTT
AATGAATTCC
