>Addgene plasmid #47849 | pFAB806 | depositor partial sequence | sequence record 74687 | lambda tR2
ATGACCATCTACATTACTGAGCTAATAACAGGCCTGCTGGTAATCGCAGGCCTTTTTATTTGGGGGAGAG
GGAAGTCATGAAAAAACTAAC
